Addgene plasmid #148731: pnEA-HsNot10_25-707-HsNot11_257-498-CvH_AF
Purpose: Bacterial Expression of HsNot10_25-707-HsNot11_257-498
Depositing lab: Elisa Izaurralde. Depositing organization: Max Planck Institute for Developmental Biology. Publication: Drosophila Bag-of-marbles directly interacts with the CAF40 subunit of the CCR4-NOT complex to elicit repression of mRNA targets. Sgromo A, Raisch T, Backhaus C, Keskeny C, Alva V, Weichenrieder O, Izaurralde E. RNA. 2018 Mar;24(3):381-395. doi: 10.1261/rna.064584.117. Epub 2017 Dec 18. PubMed 29255063.
Backbone
  Vector backbone: Unknown
  Vector type: Bacterial Expression
Growth in bacteria
  Bacterial resistance: Ampicillin, 100 μg/mL
  Growth temperature: 37°C
  Growth strain: DH5alpha
  Copy number: Low Copy
Gene/Insert
  Gene/Insert name: HsNot10_25-707-HsNot11_257-498
  Species: H. sapiens (human)
  Entrez Gene: CNOT10 (a.k.a. FLJ12890, FLJ13165, DKFZp434K115)
  Cloning method: Unknown
Terms and licenses: Academic/Nonprofit Terms; Industry Terms: Not Available to Industry
Depositor comments: Plasmids from this collection were made available to the research community and donated after the lab closed. Please note that the sequence provided by the depositing laboratory may be theoretical/predicted or based on Sanger sequencing results. There may be discrepancies between sequencing results obtained by Addgene and the depositor sequence. If an Addgene verified sequence is not available, please contact before placing your order to request that our lab fully sequence the plasmid.
How to cite: pnEA-HsNot10_25-707-HsNot11_257-498-CvH_AF was a gift from Elisa Izaurralde (Addgene plasmid # 148731 ; http://n2t.net/addgene:148731 ; RRID:Addgene_148731)
