[The description below was written by a language model from this plasmid's Addgene catalogue record and pLannotate feature annotations shown in this document.]
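Description:
pnEA-HsNot10_25-707-HsNot11_257-498-CvH_AF is an 8,586 nt bacterial expression plasmid for co-producing fragments of two human CCR4-NOT complex subunits in E. coli. The catalogue lists the backbone as unknown, but the annotated features are those of a pBR322-derived, T7-driven expression vector. It has a ColE1/pMB1-type origin accompanied by the bom region and the rop gene, which is consistent with the recorded low copy number. It also carries an ampicillin resistance gene (bla) with its own promoter and a lacI repressor cassette. Several disrupted fragments of the tetracycline resistance gene and its promoter appear to be non-functional remnants of the parental plasmid, so ampicillin is the selection marker.

The payload is a bicistronic operon. A T7 promoter followed by a lac operator gives IPTG-inducible transcription in hosts that supply T7 RNA polymerase. Two open reading frames follow, each preceded by its own T7 gene 10 ribosome binding site, and a single T7 terminator closes the unit. The first ORF encodes a CNOT10 fragment (residues 25–707 according to the name), and the second a CNOT11 fragment (residues 257–498). A short polyhistidine match lies just downstream of the CNOT11 coding region, suggesting a C-terminal His tag on that subunit for affinity purification, though the record does not spell out the tag design. The brief "SET1" hit before the terminator is probably vector-derived T7 gene 10 sequence rather than a deliberate solubility tag.

CNOT11 is annotated as being required for CNOT10 association with CCR4-NOT, so co-expression probably serves to produce the two as a complex. The record itself states only bacterial expression as the purpose. The depositor sequence may be theoretical rather than fully verified.
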