Features (pLannotate 1.2.2; 22 found; start..end, strand, type, name):
    104..208     +  promoter       AmpR promoter: bla
    209..1069    +  CDS            AmpR: β-lactamase; bla; confers resistance to ampicillin, carbenicillin, and related antibiotics
   1240..1828    +  rep_origin     ori: high-copy-number ColE1/pMB1/pBR322/pUC origin of replication
   2014..2156    -  misc_feature   bom: basis of mobility region from pBR322
   2258..2449    -  CDS            rop: Rop protein, which maintains plasmids at low copy number; rop
   2466..2846    +  CDS            YPB1_ECOLX: Protein predicted: Swiss-Prot protein existence level 4. From Escherichia coli.
   3088..3712    -  CDS            TcR (fragment): tetracycline efflux protein; tet; confers resistance to tetracycline
   3727..3748    -  protein_bind   CAP binding site: CAP binding activates transcription in the presence of cAMP. E. coli catabolite activator protein
   3761..4843    -  CDS            lacI: lac repressor; lacI; The lac repressor binds to the lac operator to inhibit transcription in E. coli. This inhibition can be relieved by adding lactose or isopropyl-β-D-thiogalactopyranoside (IPTG).
   4844..4921    -  promoter       lacI promoter: lacI
   4929..5208    -  CDS            TcR (fragment): tetracycline efflux protein; tet; confers resistance to tetracycline
   5230..5248    +  promoter       T7 promoter: promoter for bacteriophage T7 RNA polymerase
   5249..5273    +  protein_bind   lac operator: The lac repressor binds to the lac operator to inhibit transcription in E. coli. This inhibition can be relieved by adding lactose or isopropyl-β-D-thiogalactopyranoside (IPTG). lac repressor encoded by lacI
   5288..5310    +  RBS            RBS: efficient ribosome binding site from bacteriophage T7 gene 10 (Olins and Rangwala, 1989)
   5320..7368    +  CDS            CNOT10 (fragment): CNO10_HUMAN - Experimental evidence at protein level: Swiss-Prot protein existence level 1. Component of the CCR4-NOT complex which is one of the major cellular mRNA deadenylases and is linked to various cellular processes including bulk mRNA degradation, miRNA-mediated repression, translational repression during translational initiation and general transcription regulation. Additional complex functions may be a consequence of its influence on mRNA expression. Is not required for association of CNOT7 to the CCR4-NOT complex. From Homo sapiens (Human).
   7396..7418    +  RBS            RBS: efficient ribosome binding site from bacteriophage T7 gene 10 (Olins and Rangwala, 1989)
   7435..8169    +  CDS            CNOT11 (fragment): CNO11_HUMAN - Also known as C2orf29. Experimental evidence at protein level: Swiss-Prot protein existence level 1. Component of the CCR4-NOT complex which is one of the major cellular mRNA deadenylases and is linked to various cellular processes including bulk mRNA degradation, miRNA-mediated repression, translational repression during translational initiation and general transcription regulation. Additional complex functions may be a consequence of its influence on mRNA expression. Is required for the association of CNOT10 with the CCR4-NOT complex. Seems not to be required for complex deaden
   8214..8232    +  CDS            9xHis (fragment): 9xHis affinity tag
   8270..8319    +  CDS            SET1 (fragment): solubility-enhancement tag derived from T7 phage gene 10B
   8327..8374    +  terminator     T7 terminator: transcription terminator for bacteriophage T7 RNA polymerase
   8397..8501    -  CDS            TcR (fragment): tetracycline efflux protein; tet; confers resistance to tetracycline
   8549..8577    -  promoter       tet promoter: E. coli promoter for tetracycline efflux protein gene
>Addgene plasmid #148731 | pnEA-HsNot10_25-707-HsNot11_257-498-CvH_AF | depositor full sequence | sequence record 291179 | Full Sequence
TTCTTGAAGACGAAAGGGCCTCGTGATACGCCTATTTTTATAGGTTAATGTCATGATAATAATGGTTTCT
TAGACGTCAGGTGGCACTTTTCGGGGAAATGTGCGCGGAACCCCTATTTGTTTATTTTTCTAAATACATT
CAAATATGTATCCGCTCATGAGACAATAACCCTGATAAATGCTTCAATAATATTGAAAAAGGAAGAGTAT
GAGTATTCAACATTTCCGTGTCGCCCTTATTCCCTTTTTTGCGGCATTTTGCCTTCCTGTTTTTGCTCAC
CCAGAAACGCTGGTGAAAGTAAAAGATGCTGAAGATCAGTTGGGTGCACGAGTGGGTTACATCGAACTGG
ATCTCAACAGCGGTAAGATCCTTGAGAGTTTTCGCCCCGAAGAACGTTTTCCAATGATGAGCACTTTTAA
AGTTCTGCTATGTGGCGCGGTATTATCCCGTGTTGACGCCGGGCAAGAGCAACTCGGTCGCCGCATACAC
TATTCTCAGAATGACTTGGTTGAGTACTCACCAGTCACAGAAAAGCATCTTACGGATGGCATGACAGTAA
GAGAATTATGCAGTGCTGCCATAACCATGAGTGATAACACTGCGGCCAACTTACTTCTGACAACGATCGG
AGGACCGAAGGAGCTAACCGCTTTTTTGCACAACATGGGGGATCATGTAACTCGCCTTGATCGTTGGGAA
CCGGAGCTGAATGAAGCCATACCAAACGACGAGCGTGACACCACGATGCCTGCAGCAATGGCAACAACGT
TGCGCAAACTATTAACTGGCGAACTACTTACTCTAGCTTCCCGGCAACAATTAATAGACTGGATGGAGGC
GGATAAAGTTGCAGGACCACTTCTGCGCTCGGCCCTTCCGGCTGGCTGGTTTATTGCTGATAAATCTGGA
GCCGGTGAGCGTGGGTCTCGCGGTATCATTGCAGCACTGGGGCCAGATGGTAAGCCCTCCCGTATCGTAG
TTATCTACACGACGGGGAGTCAGGCAACTATGGATGAACGAAATAGACAGATCGCTGAGATAGGTGCCTC
ACTGATTAAGCATTGGTAACTGTCAGACCAAGTTTACTCATATATACTTTAGATTGATTTAAAACTTCAT
TTTTAATTTAAAAGGATCTAGGTGAAGATCCTTTTTGATAATCTCATGACCAAAATCCCTTAACGTGAGT
TTTCGTTCCACTGAGCGTCAGACCCCGTAGAAAAGATCAAAGGATCTTCTTGAGATCCTTTTTTTCTGCG
CGTAATCTGCTGCTTGCAAACAAAAAAACCACCGCTACCAGCGGTGGTTTGTTTGCCGGATCAAGAGCTA
CCAACTCTTTTTCCGAAGGTAACTGGCTTCAGCAGAGCGCAGATACCAAATACTGTCCTTCTAGTGTAGC
CGTAGTTAGGCCACCACTTCAAGAACTCTGTAGCACCGCCTACATACCTCGCTCTGCTAATCCTGTTACC
AGTGGCTGCTGCCAGTGGCGATAAGTCGTGTCTTACCGGGTTGGACTCAAGACGATAGTTACCGGATAAG
GCGCAGCGGTCGGGCTGAACGGGGGGTTCGTGCACACAGCCCAGCTTGGAGCGAACGACCTACACCGAAC
TGAGATACCTACAGCGTGAGCTATGAGAAAGCGCCACGCTTCCCGAAGGGAGAAAGGCGGACAGGTATCC
GGTAAGCGGCAGGGTCGGAACAGGAGAGCGCACGAGGGAGCTTCCAGGGGGAAACGCCTGGTATCTTTAT
AGTCCTGTCGGGTTTCGCCACCTCTGACTTGAGCGTCGATTTTTGTGATGCTCGTCAGGGGGGCGGAGCC
TATGGAAAAACGCCAGCAACGCGGCCTTTTTACGGTTCCTGGCCTTTTGCTGGCCTTTTGCTCACATGTT
CTTTCCTGCGTTATCCCCTGATTCTGTGGATAACCGTATTACCGCCTTTGAGTGAGCTGATACCGCTCGC
CGCAGCCGAACGACCGAGCGCAGCGAGTCAGTGAGCGAGGAAGCGGAAGAGCGCCTGATGCGGTATTTTC
TCCTTACGCATCTGTGCGGTATTTCACACCGCATATATGGTGCACTCTCAGTACAATCTGCTCTGATGCC
GCATAGTTAAGCCAGTATACACTCCGCTATCGCTACGTGACTGGGTCATGGCTGCGCCCCGACACCCGCC
AACACCCGCTGACGCGCCCTGACGGGCTTGTCTGCTCCCGGCATCCGCTTACAGACAAGCTGTGACCGTC
TCCGGGAGCTGCATGTGTCAGAGGTTTTCACCGTCATCACCGAAACGCGCGAGGCAGCTGCGGTAAAGCT
CATCAGCGTGGTCGTGAAGCGATTCACAGATGTCTGCCTGTTCATCCGCGTCCAGCTCGTTGAGTTTCTC
CAGAAGCGTTAATGTCTGGCTTCTGATAAAGCGGGCCATGTTAAGGGCGGTTTTTTCCTGTTTGGTCACT
GATGCCTCCGTGTAAGGGGGATTTCTGTTCATGGGGGTAATGATACCGATGAAACGAGAGAGGATGCTCA
CGATACGGGTTACTGATGATGAACATGCCCGGTTACTGGAACGTTGTGAGGGTAAACAACTGGCGGTATG
GATGCGGCGGGACCAGAGAAAAATCACTCAGGGTCAATGCCAGCGCTTCGTTAATACAGATGTAGGTGTT
CCACAGGGTAGCCAGCAGCATCCTGCGATGCAGATCCGGAACATAATGGTGCAGGGCGCTGACTTCCGCG
TTTCCAGACTTTACGAAACACGGAAACCGAAGACCATTCATGTTGTTGCTCAGGTCGCAGACGTTTTGCA
GCAGCAGTCGCTTCACGTTCGCTCGCGTATCGGTGATTCATTCTGCTAACCAGTAAGGCAACCCCGCCAG
CCTAGCCGGGTCCTCAACGACAGGAGCACGATCATGCGCACCCGTGGCCAGGACCCAACGCTGCCCGAGA
TGCGCCGCGTGCGGCTGCTGGAGATGGCGGACGCGATGGATATGTTCTGCCAAGGGTTGGTTTGCGCATT
CACAGTTCTCCGCAAGAATTGATTGGCTCCAATTCTTGGAGTGGTGAATCCGTTAGCGAGGTGCCGCCGG
CTTCCATTCAGGTCGAGGTGGCCCGGCTCCATGCACCGCGACGCAACGCGGGGAGGCAGACAAGGTATAG
GGCGGCGCCTACAATCCATGCCAACCCGTTCCATGTGCTCGCCGAGGCGGCATAAATCGCCGTGACGATC
AGCGGTCCAGTGATCGAAGTTAGGCTGGTAAGAGCCGCGAGCGATCCTTGAAGCTGTCCCTGATGGTCGT
CATCTACCTGCCTGGACAGCATGGCCTGCAACGCGGGCATCCCGATGCCGCCGGAAGCGAGAAGAATCAT
AATGGGGAAGGCCATCCAGCCTCGCGTCGCGAACGCCAGCAAGACGTAGCCCAGCGCGTCGGCCGCCATG
CCGGCGATAATGGCCTGCTTCTCGCCGAAACGTTTGGTGGCGGGACCAGTGACGAAGGCTTGAGCGAGGG
CGTGCAAGATTCCGAATACCGCAAGCGACAGGCCGATCATCGTCGCGCTCCAGCGAAAGCGGTCCTCGCC
GAAAATGACCCAGAGCGCTGCCGGCACCTGTCCTACGAGTTGCATGATAAAGAAGACAGTCATAAGTGCG
GCGACGATAGTCATGCCCCGCGCCCACCGGAAGGAGCTGACTGGGTTGAAGGCTCTCAAGGGCATCGGTC
GAGATCCCGGTGCCTAATGAGTGAGCTAACTTACATTAATTGCGTTGCGCTCACTGCCCGCTTTCCAGTC
GGGAAACCTGTCGTGCCAGCTGCATTAATGAATCGGCCAACGCGCGGGGAGAGGCGGTTTGCGTATTGGG
CGCCAGGGTGGTTTTTCTTTTCACCAGTGAGACGGGCAACAGCTGATTGCCCTTCACCGCCTGGCCCTGA
GAGAGTTGCAGCAAGCGGTCCACGCTGGTTTGCCCCAGCAGGCGAAAATCCTGTTTGATGGTGGTTAACG
GCGGGATATAACATGAGCTGTCTTCGGTATCGTCGTATCCCACTACCGAGATATCCGCACCAACGCGCAG
CCCGGACTCGGTAATGGCGCGCATTGCGCCCAGCGCCATCTGATCGTTGGCAACCAGCATCGCAGTGGGA
ACGATGCCCTCATTCAGCATTTGCATGGTTTGTTGAAAACCGGACATGGCACTCCAGTCGCCTTCCCGTT
CCGCTATCGGCTGAATTTGATTGCGAGTGAGATATTTATGCCAGCCAGCCAGACGCAGACGCGCCGAGAC
AGAACTTAATGGGCCCGCTAACAGCGCGATTTGCTGGTGACCCAATGCGACCAGATGCTCCACGCCCAGT
CGCGTACCGTCTTCATGGGAGAAAATAATACTGTTGATGGGTGTCTGGTCAGAGACATCAAGAAATAACG
CCGGAACATTAGTGCAGGCAGCTTCCACAGCAATGGCATCCTGGTCATCCAGCGGATAGTTAATGATCAG
CCCACTGACGCGTTGCGCGAGAAGATTGTGCACCGCCGCTTTACAGGCTTCGACGCCGCTTCGTTCTACC
ATCGACACCACCACGCTGGCACCCAGTTGATCGGCGCGAGATTTAATCGCCGCGACAATTTGCGACGGCG
CGTGCAGGGCCAGACTGGAGGTGGCAACGCCAATCAGCAACGACTGTTTGCCCGCCAGTTGTTGTGCCAC
GCGGTTGGGAATGTAATTCAGCTCCGCCATCGCCGCTTCCACTTTTTCCCGCGTTTTCGCAGAAACGTGG
CTGGCCTGGTTCACCACGCGGGAAACGGTCTGATAAGAGACACCGGCATACTCTGCGACATCGTATAACG
TTACTGGTTTCACATTCACCACCCTGAATTGACTCTCTTCCGGGCGCTATCATGCCATACCGCGAAAGGT
TTTGCGCCATTCGATGGTGTCCGGGATCTCGACGCTCTCCCTTATGCGACTCCTGCATTAGGAAGCAGCC
CAGTAGTAGGTTGAGGCCGTTGAGCACCGCCGCCGCAAGGAATGGTGCATGCAAGGAGATGGCGCCCAAC
AGTCCCCCGGCCACGGGGCCTGCCACCATACCCACGCCGAAACAAGCGCTCATGAGCCCGAAGTGGCGAG
CCCGATCTTCCCCATCGGTGATGTCGGCGATATAGGCGCCAGCAACCGCACCTGTGGCGCCGGTGATGCC
GGCCACGATGCGTCCGGCGTAGAGGATCGAGATCTCGATCCCGCGAAATTAATACGACTCACTATAGGGG
AATTGTGAGCGGATAACAATTCCCCACTAGTAATAATTTTGTTTAACTTTAAGAAGGAGATATACCATGG
ATCAAGAGAAGGAGTTATCCACCAATGCTTTCCAAGCTTTCACATCTGGAAATTATGATGCCTGTCTACA
ACACCTTGCCTGTCTACAAGATATAAACAAAGATGATTATAAAATAATTTTGAATACAGCAGTAGCTGAG
TTTTTTAAAAGTAACCAAACAACAACAGATAATTTGAGACAAACACTTAACCAGCTGAAGAATCAGGTCC
ACTCAGCTGTTGAAGAAATGGATGGATTAGATGATGTTGAAAACAGCATGTTGTACTATAATCAAGCAGT
CATTCTTTATCATCTGCGGCAGTATACAGAAGCCATATCAGTTGGTGAAAAACTTTATCAGTTCATAGAG
CCTTTTGAAGAAAAATTTGCCCAAGCAGTGTGTTTTTTGCTTGTAGACCTGTATATATTAACCTACCAAG
CTGAGAAAGCTTTGCATCTTCTTGCTGTCCTAGAAAAAATGATTTCACAGGGTAACAATAACAAAAATGG
AAAGAATGAGACTGGTAATAACAACAACAAAGATGGATCTAATCATAAAGCTGAAAGTGGAGCTCTAATA
GAAGCTGCAAAATCAAAGATACATCAGTACAAAGTACGAGCTTATATCCAAATGAAGTCTCTGAAAGCAT
GTAAAAGGGAAATCAAGTCAGTCATGAATACAGCTGGAAATTCCGCACCCTCTCTCTTTCTTAAAAGCAA
TTTTGAGTACTTAAGAGGTAATTATCGAAAAGCCGTGAAGCTATTAAATAGTTCAAACATTGCTGAGCAT
CCAGGATTCATGAAAACAGGTGAATGCTTGAGATGCATGTTCTGGAATAACCTTGGTTGCATCCATTTTG
CCATGAGCAAGCACAATTTGGGAATATTCTACTTTAAAAAGGCTCTGCAAGAGAATGACAATGTCTGTGC
ACAGCTCAGTGCAGGTAGCACTGATCCAGGTAAAAAATTTTCAGGAAGACCCATGTGTACGTTACTAACC
AATAAGAGATATGAGTTGCTGTATAACTGTGGAATTCAGCTTCTTCACATTGGAAGGCCTCTTGCTGCCT
TCGAATGTCTGATTGAAGCTGTTCAGGTTTATCATGCAAATCCTCGCCTCTGGCTACGGCTGGCTGAATG
CTGCATTGCTGCCAATAAGGGGACTTCTGAACAAGAAACTAAAGGCCTTCCCAGCAAAAAAGGAATTGTA
CAGTCTATTGTTGGTCAAGGCTATCATCGTAAAATAGTTTTGGCATCACAGTCTATACAGAATACTGTTT
ATAATGATGGTCAGTCTTCGGCCATTCCTGTAGCCAGTATGGAGTTTGCAGCCATATGTCTCAGAAATGC
CTTGTTGCTGCTACCTGAAGAACAGCAAGATCCAAAGCAGGAAAATGGGGCTAAAAATAGTAATCAATTA
GGTGGGAACACAGAGAGCAGCGAAAGCAGTGAAACTTGCAGCAGTAAAAGCCATGATGGAGATAAATTCA
TTCCAGCTCCACCTTCTTCTCCATTGAGAAAACAGGAATTAGAAAACTTAAAGTGCTCCATACTTGCTTG
CAGTGCCTACGTGGCTCTGGCTTTGGGTGATAACCTCATGGCTTTGAATCATGCAGATAAACTTCTTCAG
CAGCCCAAGCTGTCAGGATCTCTTAAGTTTTTGGGACATTTATATGCTGCAGAAGCCCTCATCTCTCTCG
ACAGAATATCTGATGCCATTACTCACTTGAACCCGGAGAATGTCACTGATGTCTCCTTAGGGATCTCTTC
AAATGAGCAGGACCAAGGATCAGACAAAGGTGAAAATGAAGCAATGGAATCCTCTGGTAAGCGGGCCCCT
CAGTGCTACCCCAGTTCCGTCAACTCTGCCAGGACTGTGATGCTGTTCAACCTTGGCAGCGCTTACTGCC
TGAGGAGCGAATATGACAAAGCCCGAAAGTGTCTCCACCAGGCGGCTTCAATGATCCATCCTAAAGAGGT
GCCCCCTGAGGCCATCTTGCTGGCAGTCTACCTTGAACTGCAGAATGGTAATACTCAGCTGGCCTTACAG
ATCATCAAAAGGAATCAGTAAGGATCCTAATAGTCTAGTAATAATTTTGTTTAACTTTAAGAAGGAGATA
TACATATGCTCGAGGACAGCTCAGTTGCCTCTCAGATCACAGAAGCTTTAGTCAGCGGACCAAAGCCACC
TATTGAAAGCCATTTTCGACCAGAGTTTATTCGTCCACCGCCTCCACTCCACATTTGTGAGGATGAACTT
GCTTGGCTAAACCCCACGGAGCCTGACCACGCGATCCAGTGGGATAAATCGATGTGTGTTAAGAATAGCA
CTGGTGTGGAGATCAAACGAATAATGGCCAAAGCCTTCAAAAGCCCCTTATCCTCTCCCCAACAAACACA
GCTACTTGGTGAGTTGGAAAAAGACCCCAAACTTGTCTACCATATTGGCCTCACCCCAGCCAAACTTCCT
GACCTTGTGGAAAACAACCCTTTAGTCGCTATAGAAATGTTGCTGAAATTAATGCAGTCAAGCCAGATCA
CTGAGTATTTCTCTGTCCTGGTCAATATGGACATGTCTTTACATTCAATGGAAGTTGTAAATCGACTAAC
TACAGCTGTTGATCTACCTCCTGAATTTATTCACCTTTATATATCAAATTGCATCTCTACTTGTGAACAG
ATTAAGGATAAATATATGCAGAATCGGTTGGTGCGTCTTGTGTGTGTGTTTCTCCAATCCTTGATCCGTA
ACAAAATTATTAATGTACAGGATTTGTTTATAGAAGTGCAGGCATTCTGTATTGAATTCAGTAGGATACG
AGAAGCTGCTGGTCTTTTCCGGTTGTTGAAGACATTGGATGGATCCGAAAACCTTTACTTCCAGGGCAGC
GGCGCCATGGGCAGCGGCAGCGGCCACCACCACCACCACCACGGTACCTAATAGTCTAGAGCTAGCCCTA
GGAGATCCGGCTGCTAACAAAGCCCGAAAGGAAGCTGAGTTGGCTGCTGCCACCGCTGAGCAATAACTAG
CATAACCCCTTGGGGCCTCTAAACGGGTCTTGAGGGGTTTTTTGCTGAAAGGAGGAACTATATCCGGATA
TCCCGCAAGAGGCCCGGCAGTACCGGCATAACCAAGCCTATGCCTACAGCATCCAGGGTGACGGTGCCGA
GGATGACGATGAGCGCATTGTTAGATTTCATACACGGTGCCTGACTGCGTTAGCAATTTAACTGTGATAA
ACTACCGCATTAAAGCTTATCGATGATAAGCTGTCAAACATGAGAA
